Addgene plasmid #248134: pFUW-Syb2-F77S
Purpose: Mammalian expression lentiviral vector encoding the wild-type Synaptobrevin2 (Syb2) with F77S mutation
Depositing lab: Ege Kavalali. Depositing organization: Vanderbilt University. Publication: Synaptobrevin-2 disease variants reveal spatial constraints within the presynaptic active zone. Guzikowski NJ, Bagatelas ED, Shin OH, Khan YA, Esquivies L, Alten B, Brunger AT, Kavalali ET. Proc Natl Acad Sci U S A. 2025 Nov 4;122(44):e2507347122. doi: 10.1073/pnas.2507347122. Epub 2025 Oct 30. PubMed 41166419.
Backbone
  Vector backbone: pFUW
  Backbone size w/o insert (bp): 9124
  Vector type: Mammalian Expression
Growth in bacteria
  Bacterial resistance: Ampicillin, 100 μg/mL
  Growth temperature: 37°C
  Growth strain: DH5alpha
  Copy number: High Copy
Gene/Insert
  Gene/Insert name: Syb2-F77S
  Species: R. norvegicus (rat)
  Insert size (bp): 1075
  Mutation: F77S
  Entrez Gene: Vamp2 (a.k.a. RATVAMPB, RATVAMPIR, SYB, Syb2)
  Promoter: Ubiquitin
  Cloning method: Restriction Enzyme; 5′ cloning site EcoRI (not destroyed); 3′ cloning site BamHI (not destroyed)
  Sequencing primers: 5′ ttgaaatgtaatcatttgggtc; 3′ aggttgattatcgataagcttg
Resource information
  A portion of this plasmid was derived from a plasmid made by: Dr. David Baltimore
Terms and licenses: Academic/Nonprofit Terms; Industry Terms: Not Available to Industry
How to cite: pFUW-Syb2-F77S was a gift from Ege Kavalali (Addgene plasmid # 248134 ; http://n2t.net/addgene:248134 ; RRID:Addgene_248134)
