[The description below was written by a language model from this plasmid's Addgene catalogue record and pLannotate feature annotations shown in this document.]
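Description:
pFUW-Syb2-F77S is an HIV-1-derived lentiviral transfer plasmid built on the pFUW backbone for expressing a mutant form of rat synaptobrevin-2 (Syb2, encoded by Vamp2) in mammalian cells. It is propagated in E. coli as a high-copy plasmid through a ColE1/pUC-type origin with ampicillin selection (AmpR under its own bla promoter). The backbone also carries an f1 origin and an SV40/EM7-driven BleoR cassette with an SV40 polyadenylation signal. This cassette lies outside the LTR-flanked region, so it would not be packaged into the viral genome.

The viral portion begins with a CMV enhancer/promoter fused to a truncated 5' LTR, an arrangement that drives genomic RNA transcription in packaging cells. It is followed by the Ψ packaging signal with a partial gag sequence, the Rev response element for Rev-dependent nuclear export, and the cPPT/CTS. The internal expression cassette uses the human ubiquitin C promoter to drive the Vamp2 coding sequence, cloned between EcoRI and BamHI sites, and a downstream WPRE enhances transcript expression. A second truncated LTR and a bGH polyadenylation signal close the unit. No tag or fluorescent reporter is annotated.

The annotated coding region is about 350 nt, shorter than the catalogued insert size of 1,075 bp, and the full sequence is smaller than the stated backbone and insert sizes combined; the record does not explain this difference. The insert carries the F77S substitution. Syb2 is the major synaptic vesicle SNARE mediating neurotransmitter release, and the associated publication title indicates the construct was made to study synaptobrevin-2 disease variants at the presynaptic active zone.
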