Features (pLannotate 1.2.2; 31 found; start..end, strand, type, name):
     30..82      -  misc_feature   bom (fragment): basis of mobility region from pBR322
    237..616     +  enhancer       CMV enhancer: human cytomegalovirus immediate early enhancer
    617..816     +  promoter       CMV promoter: human cytomegalovirus (CMV) immediate early promoter
    834..1014    +  LTR            5' LTR (truncated): truncated 5' long terminal repeat (LTR) from HIV-1
   1061..1186    +  misc_feature   HIV-1 Ψ: packaging signal of human immunodeficiency virus type 1
   1170..1533    +  CDS            HIV-1 gag (fragment): gag protein from human immunodeficiency virus 1; gag
   1679..1912    +  misc_feature   RRE: The Rev response element (RRE) of HIV-1 allows for Rev-dependent mRNA export from the nucleus to the cytoplasm.
   2289..2389    +  CDS            Rev (fragment): human immunodeficiency virus 1 (HIV-1) Rev protein; rev; enhances nuclear export of unspliced and incompletely spliced viral mRNAs
   2439..2556    +  misc_feature   cPPT/CTS: central polypurine tract and central termination sequence of HIV-1
   2621..3832    +  promoter       UbC promoter: human ubiquitin C promoter
   3843..3865    -  misc_feature   MCS (fragment): pUC18/19 multiple cloning site
   3872..4219    +  CDS            Vamp2: VAMP2_MOUSE - Also known as Syb2. Experimental evidence at protein level: Swiss-Prot protein existence level 1. Involved in the targeting and/or fusion of transport vesicles to their target membrane (PubMed:9430681). Major SNARE protein of synaptic vesicles which mediates fusion of synaptic vesicles to release neurotransmitters. Essential for fast vesicular exocytosis and activity-dependent neurotransmitter release as well as fast endocytosis that mediates rapid reuse of synaptic vesicles (PubMed:15475946). Modulates the gating characteristics of the delayed rectifier voltage- dependent potass
   4235..4258    +  misc_feature   MCS (fragment): pBluescript multiple cloning site
   4258..4846    +  misc_feature   WPRE: woodchuck hepatitis virus posttranscriptional regulatory element
   4783..5364    +  CDS            nef (fragment): NEF_HV1H2 - Experimental evidence at protein level: Swiss-Prot protein existence level 1. Extracellular Nef protein targets CD4(+) T-lymphocytes for apoptosis by interacting with CXCR4 surface receptors. From Human immunodeficiency virus type 1 group M subtype B (isolate HXB2) (HIV-1).
   5371..5551    +  LTR            5' LTR (truncated): truncated 5' long terminal repeat (LTR) from HIV-1
   5583..5807    +  polyA_signal   bGH poly(A) signal: bovine growth hormone polyadenylation signal
   5811..5832    +  promoter       SV40 promoter (fragment): SV40 enhancer and early promoter
   5853..6281    +  rep_origin     f1 ori (sequence partly withheld): f1 bacteriophage origin of replication; arrow indicates direction of (+) strand synthesis
   6295..6624    +  promoter       SV40 promoter: SV40 enhancer and early promoter
   6672..6719    +  promoter       EM7 promoter: synthetic bacterial promoter&nbsp
   6738..7112    +  CDS            BleoR: antibiotic-binding protein; Sh ble from Streptoalloteichus hindustanus; confers resistance to bleomycin, phleomycin, and Zeocin™
   7122..7247    +  CDS            ble (fragment): BLE_KLEPN - Experimental evidence at protein level: Swiss-Prot protein existence level 1. Binding protein with a strong affinity to the bleomycin family of antibiotics. Binds to CL990; an antimitotic-antibiotic compound. From Klebsiella pneumoniae.
   7242..7363    +  polyA_signal   SV40 poly(A) signal: SV40 polyadenylation signal
   7436..7452    -  protein_bind   lac operator: The lac repressor binds to the lac operator to inhibit transcription in E. coli. This inhibition can be relieved by adding lactose or isopropyl-β-D-thiogalactopyranoside (IPTG). lac repressor encoded by lacI
   7460..7490    -  promoter       lac promoter: promoter for the E. coli lac operon
   7505..7526    -  protein_bind   CAP binding site: CAP binding activates transcription in the presence of cAMP. E. coli catabolite activator protein
   7539..7631    -  CDS            lacI (fragment): lac repressor; lacI; The lac repressor binds to the lac operator to inhibit transcription in E. coli. This inhibition can be relieved by adding lactose or isopropyl-β-D-thiogalactopyranoside (IPTG).
   7814..8402    -  rep_origin     ori: high-copy-number ColE1/pMB1/pBR322/pUC origin of replication
   8573..9433    -  CDS            AmpR: β-lactamase; bla; confers resistance to ampicillin, carbenicillin, and related antibiotics
   9434..9538    -  promoter       AmpR promoter: bla
>Addgene plasmid #248134 | pFUW-Syb2-F77S | addgene full sequence | sequence record 493399 | Addgene NGS Result
TCGACGGATCGGGAGATCTCCCGATCCCCTATGGTGCACTCTCAGTACAATCTGCTCTGATGCCGCATAG
TTAAGCCAGTATCTGCTCCCTGCTTGTGTGTTGGAGGTCGCTGAGTAGTGCGCGAGCAAAATTTAAGCTA
CAACAAGGCAAGGCTTGACCGACAATTGCATGAAGAATCTGCTTAGGGTTAGGCGTTTTGCGCTGCTTCG
CGATGTACGGGCCAGATATACGCGTTGACATTGATTATTGACTAGTTATTAATAGTAATCAATTACGGGG
TCATTAGTTCATAGCCCATATATGGAGTTCCGCGTTACATAACTTACGGTAAATGGCCCGCCTGGCTGAC
CGCCCAACGACCCCCGCCCATTGACGTCAATAATGACGTATGTTCCCATAGTAACGCCAATAGGGACTTT
CCATTGACGTCAATGGGTGGAGTATTTACGGTAAACTGCCCACTTGGCAGTACATCAAGTGTATCATATG
CCAAGTACGCCCCCTATTGACGTCAATGACGGTAAATGGCCCGCCTGGCATTATGCCCAGTACATGACCT
TATGGGACTTTCCTACTTGGCAGTACATCTACGTATTAGTCATCGCTATTACCATGGTGATGCGGTTTTG
GCAGTACATCAATGGGCGTGGATAGCGGTTTGACTCACGGGGATTTCCAAGTCTCCACCCCATTGACGTC
AATGGGAGTTTGTTTTGGCACCAAAATCAACGGGACTTTCCAAAATGTCGTAACAACTCCGCCCCATTGA
CGCAAATGGGCGGTAGGCGTGTACGGTGGGAGGTCTATATAAGCAGCGCGTTTTGCCTGTACTGGGTCTC
TCTGGTTAGACCAGATCTGAGCCTGGGAGCTCTCTGGCTAACTAGGGAACCCACTGCTTAAGCCTCAATA
AAGCTTGCCTTGAGTGCTTCAAGTAGTGTGTGCCCGTCTGTTGTGTGACTCTGGTAACTAGAGATCCCTC
AGACCCTTTTAGTCAGTGTGGAAAATCTCTAGCAGTGGCGCCCGAACAGGGACTTGAAAGCGAAAGGGAA
ACCAGAGGAGCTCTCTCGACGCAGGACTCGGCTTGCTGAAGCGCGCACGGCAAGAGGCGAGGGGCGGCGA
CTGGTGAGTACGCCAAAAATTTTGACTAGCGGAGGCTAGAAGGAGAGAGATGGGTGCGAGAGCGTCAGTA
TTAAGCGGGGGAGAATTAGATCGCGATGGGAAAAAATTCGGTTAAGGCCAGGGGGAAAGAAAAAATATAA
ATTAAAACATATAGTATGGGCAAGCAGGGAGCTAGAACGATTCGCAGTTAATCCTGGCCTGTTAGAAACA
TCAGAAGGCTGTAGACAAATACTGGGACAGCTACAACCATCCCTTCAGACAGGATCAGAAGAACTTAGAT
CATTATATAATACAGTAGCAACCCTCTATTGTGTGCATCAAAGGATAGAGATAAAAGACACCAAGGAAGC
TTTAGACAAGATAGAGGAAGAGCAAAACAAAAGTAAGACCACCGCACAGCAAGCGGCCGCTGATCTTCAG
ACCTGGAGGAGGAGATATGAGGGACAATTGGAGAAGTGAATTATATAAATATAAAGTAGTAAAAATTGAA
CCATTAGGAGTAGCACCCACCAAGGCAAAGAGAAGAGTGGTGCAGAGAGAAAAAAGAGCAGTGGGAATAG
GAGCTTTGTTCCTTGGGTTCTTGGGAGCAGCAGGAAGCACTATGGGCGCAGCGTCAATGACGCTGACGGT
ACAGGCCAGACAATTATTGTCTGGTATAGTGCAGCAGCAGAACAATTTGCTGAGGGCTATTGAGGCGCAA
CAGCATCTGTTGCAACTCACAGTCTGGGGCATCAAGCAGCTCCAGGCAAGAATCCTGGCTGTGGAAAGAT
ACCTAAAGGATCAACAGCTCCTGGGGATTTGGGGTTGCTCTGGAAAACTCATTTGCACCACTGCTGTGCC
TTGGAATGCTAGTTGGAGTAATAAATCTCTGGAACAGATTTGGAATCACACGACCTGGATGGAGTGGGAC
AGAGAAATTAACAATTACACAAGCTTAATACACTCCTTAATTGAAGAATCGCAAAACCAGCAAGAAAAGA
ATGAACAAGAATTATTGGAATTAGATAAATGGGCAAGTTTGTGGAATTGGTTTAACATAACAAATTGGCT
GTGGTATATAAAATTATTCATAATGATAGTAGGAGGCTTGGTAGGTTTAAGAATAGTTTTTGCTGTACTT
TCTATAGTGAATAGAGTTAGGCAGGGATATTCACCATTATCGTTTCAGACCCACCTCCCAACCCCGAGGG
GACCCGACAGGCCCGAAGGAATAGAAGAAGAAGGTGGAGAGAGAGACAGAGACAGATCCATTCGATTAGT
GAACGGATCGGCACTGCGTGCGCCAATTCTGCAGACAAATGGCAGTATTCATCCACAATTTTAAAAGAAA
AGGGGGGATTGGGGGGTACAGTGCAGGGGAAAGAATAGTAGACATAATAGCAACAGACATACAAACTAAA
GAATTACAAAAACAAATTACAAAAATTCAAAATTTTCGGGTTTATTACAGGGACAGCAGAGATCCAGTTT
GGTTAATTAACCCGTGTCGGCTCCAGATCTGGCCTCCGCGCCGGGTTTTGGCGCCTCCCGCGGGCGCCCC
CCTCCTCACGGCGAGCGCTGCCACGTCAGACGAAGGGCGCAGCGAGCGTCCTGATCCTTCCGCCCGGACG
CTCAGGACAGCGGCCCGCTGCTCATAAGACTCGGCCTTAGAACCCCAGTATCAGCAGAAGGACATTTTAG
GACGGGACTTGGGTGACTCTAGGGCACTGGTTTTCTTTCCAGAGAGCGGAACAGGCGAGGAAAAGTAGTC
CCTTCTCGGCGATTCTGCGGAGGGATCTCCGTGGGGCGGTGAACGCCGATGATTATATAAGGACGCGCCG
GGTGTGGCACAGCTAGTTCCGTCGCAGCCGGGATTTGGGTCGCGGTTCTTGTTTGTGGATCGCTGTGATC
GTCACTTGGTGAGTAGCGGGCTGCTGGGCTGGCCGGGGCTTTCGTGGCCGCCGGGCCGCTCGGTGGGACG
GAAGCGTGTGGAGAGACCGCCAAGGGCTGTAGTCTGGGTCCGCGAGCAAGGTTGCCCTGAACTGGGGGTT
GGGGGGAGCGCAGCAAAATGGCGGCTGTTCCCGAGTCTTGAATGGAAGACGCTTGTGAGGCGGGCTGTGA
GGTCGTTGAAACAAGGTGGGGGGCATGGTGGGCGGCAAGAACCCAAGGTCTTGAGGCCTTCGCTAATGCG
GGAAAGCTCTTATTCGGGTGAGATGGGCTGGGGCACCATCTGGGGACCCTGACGTGAAGTTTGTCACTGA
CTGGAGAACTCGGTTTGTCGTCTGTTGCGGGGGCGGCAGTTATGGCGGTGCCGTTGGGCAGTGCACCCGT
ACCTTTGGGAGCGCGCGCCCTCGTCGTGTCGTGACGTCACCCGTTCTGTTGGCTTATAATGCAGGGTGGG
GCCACCTGCCGGTAGGTGTGCGGTAGGCTTTTCTCCGTCGCAGGACGCAGGGTTCGGGCCTAGGGTAGGC
TCTCCTGAATCGACAGGCGCCGGACCTCTGGTGAGGGGAGGGATAAGTGAGGCGTCAGTTTCTTTGGTCG
GTTTTATGTACCTATCTTCTTAAGTAGCTGAAGCTCCGGTTTTGAACTATGCGCTCGGGGTTGGCGAGTG
TGTTTTGTGAAGTTTTTTAGGCACCTTTTGAAATGTAATCATTTGGGTCAATATGTAATTTTCAGTGTTA
GACTAGTAAATTGTCCGCTAAATTCTGGCCGTTTTTGGCTTTTTTGTTAGACGAAGCTTGGGCTGCAGGT
CGACTCTAGAGGATCGAATTCATGTCGGCTACCGCTGCCACCGTCCCGCCTGCCGCCCCGGCCGGCGAGG
GTGGCCCCCCTGCACCTCCTCCAAATCTTACCAGTAACAGGAGACTGCAGCAGACCCAGGCCCAGGTGGA
TGAGGTGGTGGACATCATGAGGGTGAATGTGGACAAGGTCCTGGAGCGAGACCAGAAGCTATCGGAACTG
GATGATCGCGCAGATGCCCTCCAGGCAGGGGCCTCCCAGTCTGAAACAAGTGCAGCCAAGCTCAAGCGCA
AATACTGGTGGAAAAACCTCAAGATGATGATCATCTTGGGAGTGATTTGCGCCATCATCCTCATCATCAT
CATCGTTTACTTCAGCACTTAAGGATCCGTTAACAATTCGATATCAAGCTTATCGATAATCAACCTCTGG
ATTACAAAATTTGTGAAAGATTGACTGGTATTCTTAACTATGTTGCTCCTTTTACGCTATGTGGATACGC
TGCTTTAATGCCTTTGTATCATGCTATTGCTTCCCGTATGGCTTTCATTTTCTCCTCCTTGTATAAATCC
TGGTTGCTGTCTCTTTATGAGGAGTTGTGGCCCGTTGTCAGGCAACGTGGCGTGGTGTGCACTGTGTTTG
CTGACGCAACCCCCACTGGTTGGGGCATTGCCACCACCTGTCAGCTCCTTTCCGGGACTTTCGCTTTCCC
CCTCCCTATTGCCACGGCGGAACTCATCGCCGCCTGCCTTGCCCGCTGCTGGACAGGGGCTCGGCTGTTG
GGCACTGACAATTCCGTGGTGTTGTCGGGGAAATCATCGTCCTTTCCTTGGCTGCTCGCCTGTGTTGCCA
CCTGGATTCTGCGCGGGACGTCCTTCTGCTACGTCCCTTCGGCCCTCAATCCAGCGGACCTTCCTTCCCG
CGGCCTGCTGCCGGCTCTGCGGCCTCTTCCGCGTCTTCGCCTTCGCCCTCAGACGAGTCGGATCTCCCTT
TGGGCCGCCTCCCCGCATCGATACCGTCGACCTCGAGACCTAGAAAAACATGGAGCAATCACAAGTAGCA
ATACAGCAGCTACCAATGCTGATTGTGCCTGGCTAGAAGCACAAGAGGAGGAGGAGGTGGGTTTTCCAGT
CACACCTCAGGTACCTTTAAGACCAATGACTTACAAGGCAGCTGTAGATCTTAGCCACTTTTTAAAAGAA
AAGGGGGGACTGGAAGGGCTAATTCACTCCCAACGAAGACAAGATATCCTTGATCTGTGGATCTACCACA
CACAAGGCTACTTCCCTGATTGGCAGAACTACACACCAGGGCCAGGGATCAGATATCCACTGACCTTTGG
ATGGTGCTACAAGCTAGTACCAGTTGAGCAAGAGAAGGTAGAAGAAGCCAATGAAGGAGAGAACACCCGC
TTGTTACACCCTGTGAGCCTGCATGGGATGGATGACCCGGAGAGAGAAGTATTAGAGTGGAGGTTTGACA
GCCGCCTAGCATTTCATCACATGGCCCGAGAGCTGCATCCGGACTGTACTGGGTCTCTCTGGTTAGACCA
GATCTGAGCCTGGGAGCTCTCTGGCTAACTAGGGAACCCACTGCTTAAGCCTCAATAAAGCTTGCCTTGA
GTGCTTCAAGTAGTGTGTGCCCGTCTGTTGTGTGACTCTGGTAACTAGAGATCCCTCAGACCCTTTTAGT
CAGTGTGGAAAATCTCTAGCAGGGCCCGTTTAAACCCGCTGATCAGCCTCGACTGTGCCTTCTAGTTGCC
AGCCATCTGTTGTTTGCCCCTCCCCCGTGCCTTCCTTGACCCTGGAAGGTGCCACTCCCACTGTCCTTTC
CTAATAAAATGAGGAAATTGCATCGCATTGTCTGAGTAGGTGTCATTCTATTCTGGGGGGTGGGGTGGGG
CAGGACAGCAAGGGGGAGGATTGGGAAGACAATAGCAGGCATGCTGGGGATGCGGTGGGCTCTATGGCTT
CTGAGGCGGAAAGAACCAGCTGGGGCTCTAGGGGGTATCCCC
[124 nt withheld, positions 5853-5976]
C
[91 nt withheld, positions 5978-6068]
A
[49 nt withheld, positions 6070-6118]
CCTTTGACGTTGGAGTCCACGTTCTTT
[37 nt withheld, positions 6146-6182]
ACCCTATCTCGGTCTATTCTTTTGATTTATAAGGGATTTTGCCGATTTCGGCCTATTGGTTAAAAAATGA
GCTGATTTAACAAAAATTTAACGCGAATTAATTCTGTGGAATGTGTGTCAGTTAGGGTGTGGAAAGTCCC
CAGGCTCCCCAGCAGGCAGAAGTATGCAAAGCATGCATCTCAATTAGTCAGCAACCAGGTGTGGAAAGTC
CCCAGGCTCCCCAGCAGGCAGAAGTATGCAAAGCATGCATCTCAATTAGTCAGCAACCATAGTCCCGCCC
CTAACTCCGCCCATCCCGCCCCTAACTCCGCCCAGTTCCGCCCATTCTCCGCCCCATGGCTGACTAATTT
TTTTTATTTATGCAGAGGCCGAGGCCGCCTCTGCCTCTGAGCTATTCCAGAAGTAGTGAGGAGGCTTTTT
TGGAGGCCTAGGCTTTTGCAAAAAGCTCCCGGGAGCTTGTATATCCATTTTCGGATCTGATCAGCACGTG
TTGACAATTAATCATCGGCATAGTATATCGGCATAGTATAATACGACAAGGTGAGGAACTAAACCATGGC
CAAGTTGACCAGTGCCGTTCCGGTGCTCACCGCGCGCGACGTCGCCGGAGCGGTCGAGTTCTGGACCGAC
CGGCTCGGGTTCTCCCGGGACTTCGTGGAGGACGACTTCGCCGGTGTGGTCCGGGACGACGTGACCCTGT
TCATCAGCGCGGTCCAGGACCAGGTGGTGCCGGACAACACCCTGGCCTGGGTGTGGGTGCGCGGCCTGGA
CGAGCTGTACGCCGAGTGGTCGGAGGTCGTGTCCACGAACTTCCGGGACGCCTCCGGGCCGGCCATGACC
GAGATCGGCGAGCAGCCGTGGGGGCGGGAGTTCGCCCTGCGCGACCCGGCCGGCAACTGCGTGCACTTCG
TGGCCGAGGAGCAGGACTGACACGTGCTACGAGATTTCGATTCCACCGCCGCCTTCTATGAAAGGTTGGG
CTTCGGAATCGTTTTCCGGGACGCCGGCTGGATGATCCTCCAGCGCGGGGATCTCATGCTGGAGTTCTTC
GCCCACCCCAACTTGTTTATTGCAGCTTATAATGGTTACAAATAAAGCAATAGCATCACAAATTTCACAA
ATAAAGCATTTTTTTCACTGCATTCTAGTTGTGGTTTGTCCAAACTCATCAATGTATCTTATCATGTCTG
TATACCGTCGACCTCTAGCTAGAGCTTGGCGTAATCATGGTCATAGCTGTTTCCTGTGTGAAATTGTTAT
CCGCTCACAATTCCACACAACATACGAGCCGGAAGCATAAAGTGTAAAGCCTGGGGTGCCTAATGAGTGA
GCTAACTCACATTAATTGCGTTGCGCTCACTGCCCGCTTTCCAGTCGGGAAACCTGTCGTGCCAGCTGCA
TTAATGAATCGGCCAACGCGCGGGGAGAGGCGGTTTGCGTATTGGGCGCTCTTCCGCTTCCTCGCTCACT
GACTCGCTGCGCTCGGTCGTTCGGCTGCGGCGAGCGGTATCAGCTCACTCAAAGGCGGTAATACGGTTAT
CCACAGAATCAGGGGATAACGCAGGAAAGAACATGTGAGCAAAAGGCCAGCAAAAGGCCAGGAACCGTAA
AAAGGCCGCGTTGCTGGCGTTTTTCCATAGGCTCCGCCCCCCTGACGAGCATCACAAAAATCGACGCTCA
AGTCAGAGGTGGCGAAACCCGACAGGACTATAAAGATACCAGGCGTTTCCCCCTGGAAGCTCCCTCGTGC
GCTCTCCTGTTCCGACCCTGCCGCTTACCGGATACCTGTCCGCCTTTCTCCCTTCGGGAAGCGTGGCGCT
TTCTCATAGCTCACGCTGTAGGTATCTCAGTTCGGTGTAGGTCGTTCGCTCCAAGCTGGGCTGTGTGCAC
GAACCCCCCGTTCAGCCCGACCGCTGCGCCTTATCCGGTAACTATCGTCTTGAGTCCAACCCGGTAAGAC
ACGACTTATCGCCACTGGCAGCAGCCACTGGTAACAGGATTAGCAGAGCGAGGTATGTAGGCGGTGCTAC
AGAGTTCTTGAAGTGGTGGCCTAACTACGGCTACACTAGAAGAACAGTATTTGGTATCTGCGCTCTGCTG
AAGCCAGTTACCTTCGGAAAAAGAGTTGGTAGCTCTTGATCCGGCAAACAAACCACCGCTGGTAGCGGTG
GTTTTTTTGTTTGCAAGCAGCAGATTACGCGCAGAAAAAAAGGATCTCAAGAAGATCCTTTGATCTTTTC
TACGGGGTCTGACGCTCAGTGGAACGAAAACTCACGTTAAGGGATTTTGGTCATGAGATTATCAAAAAGG
ATCTTCACCTAGATCCTTTTAAATTAAAAATGAAGTTTTAAATCAATCTAAAGTATATATGAGTAAACTT
GGTCTGACAGTTACCAATGCTTAATCAGTGAGGCACCTATCTCAGCGATCTGTCTATTTCGTTCATCCAT
AGTTGCCTGACTCCCCGTCGTGTAGATAACTACGATACGGGAGGGCTTACCATCTGGCCCCAGTGCTGCA
ATGATACCGCGAGACCCACGCTCACCGGCTCCAGATTTATCAGCAATAAACCAGCCAGCCGGAAGGGCCG
AGCGCAGAAGTGGTCCTGCAACTTTATCCGCCTCCATCCAGTCTATTAATTGTTGCCGGGAAGCTAGAGT
AAGTAGTTCGCCAGTTAATAGTTTGCGCAACGTTGTTGCCATTGCTACAGGCATCGTGGTGTCACGCTCG
TCGTTTGGTATGGCTTCATTCAGCTCCGGTTCCCAACGATCAAGGCGAGTTACATGATCCCCCATGTTGT
GCAAAAAAGCGGTTAGCTCCTTCGGTCCTCCGATCGTTGTCAGAAGTAAGTTGGCCGCAGTGTTATCACT
CATGGTTATGGCAGCACTGCATAATTCTCTTACTGTCATGCCATCCGTAAGATGCTTTTCTGTGACTGGT
GAGTACTCAACCAAGTCATTCTGAGAATAGTGTATGCGGCGACCGAGTTGCTCTTGCCCGGCGTCAATAC
GGGATAATACCGCGCCACATAGCAGAACTTTAAAAGTGCTCATCATTGGAAAACGTTCTTCGGGGCGAAA
ACTCTCAAGGATCTTACCGCTGTTGAGATCCAGTTCGATGTAACCCACTCGTGCACCCAACTGATCTTCA
GCATCTTTTACTTTCACCAGCGTTTCTGGGTGAGCAAAAACAGGAAGGCAAAATGCCGCAAAAAAGGGAA
TAAGGGCGACACGGAAATGTTGAATACTCATACTCTTCCTTTTTCAATATTATTGAAGCATTTATCAGGG
TTATTGTCTCATGAGCGGATACATATTTGAATGTATTTAGAAAAATAAACAAATAGGGGTTCCGCGCACA
TTTCCCCGAAAAGTGCCACCTGACG
