>Addgene plasmid #248134 | pFUW-Syb2-F77S | depositor partial sequence | sequence record 489223 | Syb2-F77S seq using pFUW 5-sequencing primer (ttgaaatgtaatcatttgggtc)
TGTCCGCTAAATTCTGGCCGTTTTTGGCTTTTTTGTTAGACGAAGCTTGGGCTGCAGGTCGACTCTAGAG
GATCGAATTCATGTCGGCTACCGCTGCCACCGTCCCGCCTGCCGCCCCGGCCGGCGAGGGTGGCCCCCCT
GCACCTCCTCCAAATCTTACCAGTAACAGGAGACTGCAGCAGACCCAGGCCCAGGTGGATGAGGTGGTGG
ACATCATGAGGGTGAATGTGGACAAGGTCCTGGAGCGAGACCAGAAGCTATCGGAACTGGATGATCGCGC
AGATGCCCTCCAGGCAGGGGCCTCCCAGTCTGAAACAAGTGCAGCCAAGCTCAAGCGCAAATACTGGTGG
AAAAACCTCAAGATGATGATCATCTTGGGAGTGATTTGCGCCATCATCCTCATCATCATCATCGTTTACT
TCAGCACTTAAGGATCCGTTAACAATTCGATATCAAGCTTATCGATAATCAACCTCTGGATTACAAAATT
TGTGAAAGATTGACTGGTATTCTTAACTATGTTGCTCCTTTTACGCTATGTGGATACGCTGCTTTAATGC
CTTTGTATCATGCTATTGCTTCCCGTATGGCTTTCATTTTCTCCTCCTTGTATAAATCCTGGTTGCTGTC
TCTTTATGAGGAGTTGTGGCCCGTTGTCAGGCAACGTGGCGTGGTGTGCACTGTGTTTGCTGACGCAACC
CCCACTGGTTGGGGCATTGCCACCACCTGTCAGCTCCTTTCCGGGACTTTCGCTTTCCCCCTCCCTATTG
CCACGGCGGAACTCATCGCCGCCTGCCTTGCCCGCTGCTGGACAGGGGCTCGGCTGTTGGGCACTGACAA
TTCCGTGGTGTTGTCGGGGAAATCATCGTCCTTTCCTTGGCTGCTCGCCTGTGTTGCCACCTGG
